Addgene plasmid #47180: TAL3461
Depositing lab: Keith Joung. Depositing organization: Massachusetts General Hospital. Publication: Targeted gene disruption in somatic zebrafish cells using engineered TALENs. Sander JD, Cade L, Khayter C, Reyon D, Peterson RT, Joung JK, Yeh JR. Nat Biotechnol. 2011 Aug 5;29(8):697-8. doi: 10.1038/nbt.1934. PubMed 21822241.
Backbone
  Vector backbone: JDS74
  Backbone manufacturer: Addgene plasmid #32288
  Backbone size w/o insert (bp): 6447
  Vector type: Mammalian Expression ; T7
Growth in bacteria
  Bacterial resistance: Ampicillin, 100 μg/mL
  Growth temperature: 37°C
  Growth strain: XL1 Blue
  Copy number: High Copy
Gene/Insert
  Gene/Insert name: ZebrafishCommunity-igfbp1b-right (alt name: igfbp1b)
  Species: D. rerio (zebrafish)
  Insert size (bp): 1430
  Entrez Gene: igfbp1b
  Promoter: CMV
  Tag / fusion protein: 3X Flag (N terminal on backbone); WT FOKI (C terminal on backbone)
  Cloning method: Restriction Enzyme; 5′ cloning site BsmBI (destroyed during cloning); 3′ cloning site BsmBI (destroyed during cloning)
  Sequencing primers: 5′ CMV-F; 3′ BGH-rev
Terms and licenses: Academic/Nonprofit Terms; Industry Terms: Not Available to Industry
Depositor comments: Target binding site: TCGCCGCTCCGCAGGGCG It is strongly recommended that users perform a diagnostic digest to verify this plasmid prior to use. For example, a double digest of the plasmid with BamHI and KpnI should result in two bands at 2.3kb and 5.8kb.
How to cite: TAL3461 was a gift from Keith Joung (Addgene plasmid # 47180 ; http://n2t.net/addgene:47180 ; RRID:Addgene_47180)
