[The description below was written by a language model from this plasmid's Addgene catalogue record.]
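Description:
TAL3461 is a TALEN expression plasmid encoding the right-hand monomer of a nuclease pair directed against the zebrafish (D. rerio) gene igfbp1b. It is built on the JDS74 backbone (about 6.4 kb without insert), a TALEN framework vector classed as mammalian expression with T7 capability. The plasmid is maintained at high copy in E. coli under ampicillin selection. The record gives no feature table, so the origin of replication and other backbone elements are not itemised.

The roughly 1.4 kb insert is an engineered array of TAL effector repeats, each of which contributes recognition of one base in the intended target site in igfbp1b. The array was placed into the backbone through BsmBI sites that were destroyed during cloning, as is typical for type IIS enzyme assembly, leaving a seamless in-frame fusion. The backbone supplies an N-terminal 3X Flag epitope tag for detection and a C-terminal wild-type FokI nuclease domain. Because FokI cleaves only as a dimer, this right monomer is meant to be used with a matching left monomer that binds the opposite strand nearby, so that the two FokI domains meet over the spacer and introduce a double-strand break. Error-prone repair of that break can produce insertions or deletions that disrupt the gene.

Expression is driven by the CMV promoter in transfected cells. The T7 designation indicates that the coding sequence can also be transcribed in vitro, which yields mRNA of the kind typically injected into zebrafish embryos. The construct belongs to a community set of zebrafish-targeting TALENs and is associated with work on targeted gene disruption in somatic zebrafish cells.
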