>Addgene plasmid #47180 | TAL3461 | depositor partial sequence | sequence record 67267 | Insert sequence
ATGGACTACAAAGACCATGACGGTGATTATAAAGATCATGACATCGATTACAAGGATGACGATGACAAGA
TGGCCCCCAAGAAGAAGAGGAAGGTGGGCATTCACCGCGGGGTACCTATGGTGGACTTGAGGACACTCGG
TTATTCGCAACAGCAACAGGAGAAAATCAAGCCTAAGGTCAGGAGCACCGTCGCGCAACACCACGAGGCG
CTTGTGGGGCATGGCTTCACTCATGCGCATATTGTCGCGCTTTCACAGCACCCTGCGGCGCTTGGGACGG
TGGCTGTCAAATACCAAGATATGATTGCGGCCCTGCCCGAAGCCACGCACGAGGCAATTGTAGGGGTCGG
TAAACAGTGGTCGGGAGCGCGAGCACTTGAGGCGCTGCTGACTGTGGCGGGTGAGCTTAGGGGGCCTCCG
CTCCAGCTCGACACCGGGCAGCTGCTGAAGATCGCGAAGAGAGGGGGAGTAACAGCGGTAGAGGCAGTGC
ACGCCTGGCGCAATGCGCTCACCGGGGCCCCCTTGAACCTGACCCCAGACCAGGTAGTCGCAATCGCGTC
ACATGACGGGGGAAAGCAAGCCCTGGAAACCGTGCAAAGGTTGTTGCCGGTCCTTTGTCAAGACCACGGC
CTTACACCGGAGCAAGTCGTGGCCATTGCAAATAATAACGGTGGCAAACAGGCTCTTGAGACGGTTCAGA
GACTTCTCCCAGTTCTCTGTCAAGCCCACGGGCTGACTCCCGATCAAGTTGTAGCGATTGCGTCGCATGA
CGGAGGGAAACAAGCATTGGAGACTGTCCAACGGCTCCTTCCCGTGTTGTGTCAAGCCCACGGTTTGACG
CCTGCACAAGTGGTCGCCATCGCCAGCCATGATGGCGGTAAGCAGGCGCTGGAAACAGTACAGCGCCTGC
TGCCTGTACTGTGCCAGGATCATGGACTGACCCCAGACCAGGTAGTCGCAATCGCGAACAATAATGGGGG
AAAGCAAGCCCTGGAAACCGTGCAAAGGTTGTTGCCGGTCCTTTGTCAAGACCACGGCCTTACACCGGAG
CAAGTCGTGGCCATTGCATCCCACGACGGTGGCAAACAGGCTCTTGAGACGGTTCAGAGACTTCTCCCAG
TTCTCTGTCAAGCCCACGGGCTGACTCCCGATCAAGTTGTAGCGATTGCGTCCAACGGTGGAGGGAAACA
AGCATTGGAGACTGTCCAACGGCTCCTTCCCGTGTTGTGTCAAGCCCACGGTTTGACGCCTGCACAAGTG
GTCGCCATCGCCAGCCATGATGGCGGTAAGCAGGCGCTGGAAACAGTACAGCGCCTGCTGCCTGTACTGT
GCCAGGATCATGGACTGACCCCAGACCAGGTAGTCGCAATCGCGTCACATGACGGGGGAAAGCAAGCCCT
GGAAACCGTGCAAAGGTTGTTGCCGGTCCTTTGTCAAGACCACGGCCTTACACCGGAGCAAGTCGTGGCC
ATTGCAAATAATAACGGTGGCAAACAGGCTCTTGAGACGGTTCAGAGACTTCTCCCAGTTCTCTGTCAAG
CCCACGGGCTGACTCCCGATCAAGTTGTAGCGATTGCGTCGCATGACGGAGGGAAACAAGCATTGGAGAC
TGTCCAACGGCTCCTTCCCGTGTTGTGTCAAGCCCACGGTTTGACGCCTGCACAAGTGGTCGCCATCGCC
TCCAATATTGGCGGTAAGCAGGCGCTGGAAACAGTACAGCGCCTGCTGCCTGTACTGTGCCAGGATCATG
GACTGACCCCAGACCAGGTAGTCGCAATCGCGAACAATAATGGGGGAAAGCAAGCCCTGGAAACCGTGCA
AAGGTTGTTGCCGGTCCTTTGTCAAGACCACGGCCTTACACCGGAGCAAGTCGTGGCCATTGCAAATAAT
AACGGTGGCAAACAGGCTCTTGAGACGGTTCAGAGACTTCTCCCAGTTCTCTGTCAAGCCCACGGGCTGA
CTCCCGATCAAGTTGTAGCGATTGCGAATAACAATGGAGGGAAACAAGCATTGGAGACTGTCCAACGGCT
CCTTCCCGTGTTGTGTCAAGCCCACGGTTTGACGCCTGCACAAGTGGTCGCCATCGCCAGCCATGATGGC
GGTAAGCAGGCGCTGGAAACAGTACAGCGCCTGCTGCCTGTACTGTGCCAGGATCATGGACTGACACCCG
AACAGGTGGTCGCCATTGCTAATAATAACGGAGGACGGCCAGCCTTGGAG
