>Addgene plasmid #47180 | TAL3461 | addgene partial sequence | sequence record 68691 | JDS-TALEN-F 5'-TAGGGGTCGGTAAACAGTGG-3'
TGTGGCGGGTGAGCTTAGGGGGCCTCCGCTCCAGCTCGACACCGGGCAGCTGCTGAAGATCGCGAAGAGA
GGGGGAGTAACAGCGGTAGAGGCAGTGCACGCCTGGCGCAATGCGCTCACCGGGGCCCCCTTGAACCTGA
CCCCAGACCAGGTAGTCGCAATCGCGTCACATGACGGGGGAAAGCAAGCCCTGGAAACCGTGCAAAGGTT
GTTGCCGGTCCTTTGTCAAGACCACGGCCTTACACCGGAGCAAGTCGTGGCCATTGCAAATAATAACGGT
GGCAAACAGGCTCTTGAGACGGTTCAGAGACTTCTCCCAGTTCTCTGTCAAGCCCACGGGCTGACTCCCG
ATCAAGTTGTAGCGATTGCGTCGCATGACGGAGGGAAACAAGCATTGGAGACTGTCCAACGGCTCCTTCC
CGTGTTGTGTCAAGCCCACGGTTTGACGCCTGCACAAGTGGTCGCCATCGCCAGCCATGATGGCGGTAAG
CAGGCGCTGGAAACAGTACAGCGCCTGCTGCCTGTACTGTGCCAGGATCATGGACTGACCCCAGACCAGG
TAGTCGCAATCGCGAACAATAATGGGGGAAAGCAAGCCCTGGAAACCGTGCAAAGGTTGTTGCCGGTCCT
TTGTCAAGACCACGGCCTTACACCGGAGCAAGTCGTGGCCATTGCATCCCACGACGGTGGCAAACAGGCT
CTTGAGACGGTTCAGAGACTTCTCCCAGTTCTCTGTCAAGCCCACGGGCTGACTCCCGATCAAGTTGTAG
CGATTGCGTCCAACGGTGGAGGGAAACAAGCATTGGAGACTGTCCAACGGCTCCTTCCCGTGTTGTGTCA
AGCCCACGGTTTGACGCCTGCACAAGTGGTCGCCATCGCCAGCCATGATGGC
